>Addgene plasmid #223876 | pD(Nt)_His6-HA2-TEV | addgene full sequence | sequence record 445963 | Addgene NGS Result
GGAGACCCACTGCTTGAGCCTAGAAGATCCGGCTGCTAACAAAGCCCGAAAGGAAGCTGAGTTGGCTGCT
GTCACCGCTGAGCAATAACTATCATAACCCCTAGGTGCCATTTCATTACCTCTTTCTCCGCACCCGACAT
AGATCTGGGCCAACTTTTGGCGAAAATGAGACGTTGATCGGCACGTAAGAGGGTCCAACTTTCACCATAA
TGAAATAAGATCACTACCGGGCGTATTTTTTGAGTTATCGAGATTTTCAGGAGCTAAGGAAGCTAAAATG
GAGAAAAAAATCACTGGATATACCACCGTTGATATATCCCAATGGCATCGTAAAGAACATTTTGAGGCAT
TTCAGTCAGTTGCTCAATGTACCTATAACCAGACCGTTCAGCTGGATATTACGGCCTTTTTAAAGACCGT
AAAGAAAAATAAGCACAAGTTTTATCCGGCCTTTATTCACATTCTTGCCCGCCTGATGAATGCTCATCCG
GAATTCCGTATGGCAATGAAAGACGGTGAGCTGGTGATATGGGATAGTGTTCACCCTTGTTACACCGTTT
TCCATGAGCAAACTGAAACGTTTTCATCGCTCTGGAGTGAATACCACGACGATTTCCGGCAGTTTCTACA
CATATATTCGCAAGATGTGGCGTGTTACGGTGAAAACCTGGCCTATTTCCCTAAAGGGTTTATTGAGAAT
ATGTTTTTCGTCTCAGCCAATCCCTGGGTGAGTTTCACCAGTTTTGATTTAAACGTGGCCAATATGGACA
ACTTCTTCGCCCCCGTTTTCACCATGGGCAAATATTATACGCAAGGCGACAAGGTGCTGATGCCGCTGGC
GATTCAGGTTCATCATGCCGTTTGTGATGGCTTCCATGTCGGCAGAATGCTTAATGAATTACAACAGTAC
TGCGATGAGTGGCAGGGTGGGGCGTAATTTTTTTAAGGCAGTTATTGGTGCCCTTAAACGCCTGGTTGCT
ACGCCTGAATAAGTGATAATAAGCGGATGAATGGCAGAAATTCGAAAGCAAATTCGACCCGGTCGTCGGT
TCAGGGCAGGGTCGTTAAATAGCCGCTTATGTCTATTGCTGGTTTACCGGTTTATTGACTACCGGAAGCA
GTGTGACCGTGTGCTTCTCAAATGCCTGAGGCCAGTTTGCTCAGGCTCTCCCCGTGGAGGTAATAATTGA
CGATATGATCATTTATTCTGCCTCCCAGCTGACATTCATCCGGGGTCAGCACCGTTTCTGCGGACTGGCT
TTCTACGTGTTCCGCTTCCTTTAGCAGCCCTTGCGCCCTGAGTGCTTGCGGCAGCGTGAAGCTAATTCCC
ATGTCAGCCGTTAAGTGTTCCTGTGTCACTCAAAATTGCTTTGAGAGGCTCTAAGGGCTTCTCAGTGCGT
TACATCCCTGGCTTGTTGTCCACAACCGTTAAACCTTAAAAGCTTTAAAAGCCTTATATATTCTTTTTTT
TCTTATAAAACTTAAAACCTTAGAGGCTATTTAAGTTGCTGATTTATATTAATTTTATTGTTCAAACATG
AGAGCTTAGTACGTGAAACATGAGAGCTTAGTACGTTAGACATGAGAGCTTAGTACGTTAGCCATGAGGG
TTTAGTTCGTTAAACATGAGAGCTTAGTACGTTAAACATGAGAGCTTAGTACGTGAAACATGAGAGCTTA
GTACGTACTATCAACAGGTTGAACTGCTGATCAACAGATCCTCTACGCGGCCGCGGTACCATAACTTCGT
ATAGCATACATTATACGAAGTTATCTGCCAGGCACATGGGTTTTACTAGTATCGATTCGCGACCTACTCC
GGAATATTAGGTCTCAGGCGCACCATCACCATCACCATTACCCATACGATGTTCCAGATTACGCTTATCC
CTACGACGTGCCCGACTATGCCGAAAACCTGTATTTCCAGGGAGCAGCCGCCAT
Features (pLannotate 1.2.2; 9 found; start..end, strand, type, name):
     32..81      +  CDS            SET1 (fragment): solubility-enhancement tag derived from T7 phage gene 10B
    175..277     +  promoter       cat promoter: promoter of the E. coli cat gene encoding chloramphenicol acetyltransferase
    278..934     +  CDS            cat: CAT_ECOLX - Experimental evidence at protein level: Swiss-Prot protein existence level 1. This enzyme is an effector of chloramphenicol resistance in bacteria. From Escherichia coli. This protein is used as a marker in many commonly used cloning vectors, such as pACYC184.
   1210..1323    -  CDS            tnpA (fragment): TN5P_ECOLX - Also known as tnp. Experimental evidence at protein level: Swiss-Prot protein existence level 1. Mediates transposition of transposon Tn5 by a 'cut and paste' mechanism. First, the monomeric transposase binds the 19 bp inverted DNA repeats flanking the transposon. Then, dimerization of the DNA- bound transposase creates a synaptic DNA complex. After nicking of the first DNA strand, excision of the transposon proceeds through a series of intermediates. The transposase then mediates the insertion of the transposon at a new site by strand transfer. The activity of the wild- type tran
   1332..1712    -  rep_origin     R6K γ ori: γ replication origin from E. coli plasmid R6K; requires the R6K initiator protein pi for replication
   1741..1774    +  protein_bind   loxP: Cre-mediated recombination occurs in the 8-bp core sequence (GCATACAT). Cre recombinase
   1841..1858    +  CDS            6xHis: 6xHis affinity tag
   1859..1911    +  CDS            3xHA (fragment): three tandem HA epitope tags
   1913..1932    +  CDS            TEV site (fragment): tobacco etch virus (TEV) protease recognition and cleavage site
