[The description below was written by a language model from this plasmid's Addgene catalogue record and pLannotate feature annotations shown in this document.]
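Description:
pD(Nt)_His6-HA2-TEV is a small (about 1.9 kb) Golden Gate donor plasmid from the 4G-cloning system, a toolkit for rapid gene assembly and expression of multisubunit protein complexes in different hosts. It is built on the pD backbone, which replicates from the R6K γ origin. That origin depends on the pi initiator protein supplied in trans, so the plasmid can be maintained only in pir-positive E. coli strains; the recorded host carries the pir-116 mutation, which gives high copy number. In ordinary cloning strains the donor cannot persist, a property that generally helps eliminate donor carry-over after assembly reactions. Selection is by chloramphenicol, through a cat gene driven by its native promoter.

The payload is a short synthetic module encoding an N-terminal tag: a hexahistidine affinity tag, followed by HA epitope sequence (annotated as a fragment of a 3xHA element, consistent with the two copies implied by the name), and then a TEV protease recognition site. When placed in front of an open reading frame during assembly, this arrangement allows metal-affinity purification, immunodetection or capture through HA, and later removal of the tag by TEV cleavage. A loxP site lies just upstream of the tag module; the record does not state its role in this system. No promoter for the tag module is annotated, as expected for a part donor rather than an expression vector, and the type IIS restriction sites used for Golden Gate release are not listed in the feature table. The short matches to a T7 gene 10B solubility tag and to Tn5 transposase are partial automated hits and are probably incidental backbone sequence rather than functional elements.
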