Addgene plasmid #223876: pD(Nt)_His6-HA2-TEV
Purpose: 4G-cloning donor for N-terminal His6-HA2-TEV tag
Depositing lab: Stephan Gruber. Depositing organization: Universite de Lausanne (UNIL). Publication: 4G cloning: rapid gene assembly for expression of multisubunit protein complexes in diverse hosts. Taschner M, Dickinson JB, Roisne-Hamelin F, Gruber S. Life Sci Alliance. 2024 Dec 2;8(1):e202402899. doi: 10.26508/lsa.202402899. Print 2025 Jan. PubMed 39622624.
Backbone
  Vector backbone: pD
  Vector type: Golden-Gate Donor
Growth in bacteria
  Bacterial resistance: Chloramphenicol, 25 μg/mL
  Growth temperature: 37°C
  Growth strain: Pir1 ; strain contains pir-116 mutation for plasmid maintenance at high copy
  Copy number: High Copy
Gene/Insert
  Gene/Insert name: His6-HA2-TEV
  Species: Synthetic
  Cloning method: Gibson Cloning
Terms and licenses: Academic/Nonprofit Terms; Industry Terms: Not Available to Industry
Depositor comments: Please visit https://doi.org/10.1101/2024.06.17.599261 for bioRxiv preprint.
How to cite: pD(Nt)_His6-HA2-TEV was a gift from Stephan Gruber (Addgene plasmid # 223876 ; http://n2t.net/addgene:223876 ; RRID:Addgene_223876)
